>Addgene plasmid #111414 | brr2-N1104A pRS313 | addgene full sequence | sequence record 214906 | Addgene NGS Result
GGGTCGGAACAGGAGAGCGCACGAGGGAGCTTCCAGGGGGAAACGCCTGGTATCTTTATAGTCCTGTCGG
GTTTCGCCACCTCTGACTTGAGCGTCGATTTTTGTGATGCTCGTCAGGGGGGCGGAGCCTATGGAAAAAC
GCCAGCAACGCGGCCTTTTTACGGTTCCTGGCCTTTTGCTGGCCTTTTGCTCACATGTTCTTTCCTGCGT
TATCCCCTGATTCTGTGGATAACCGTATTACCGCCTTTGAGTGAGCTGATACCGCTCGCCGCAGCCGAAC
GACCGAGCGCAGCGAGTCAGTGAGCGAGGAAGCGGAAGAGCGCCCAATACGCAAACCGCCTCTCCCCGCG
CGTTGGCCGATTCATTAATGCAGCTGGCACGACAGGTTTCCCGACTGGAAAGCGGGCAGTGAGCGCAACG
CAATTAATGTGAGTTAGCTCACTCATTAGGCACCCCAGGCTTTACACTTTATGCTTCCGGCTCGTATGTT
GTGTGGAATTGTGAGCGGATAACAATTTCACACAGGAAACAGCTATGACATGATTACGAATTCGAGCTCC
ATTTTGTTATTTGCGAGCCCAATGAACTGAGACTATATTGTAATAAGGGCCGTTTGTTCAAATTCGTACT
ATCCATATCATTCAGACAGGAACAAACTTGATAATTAGTGGTGTTGAATCAAGTACTATTAACGCATTGT
GATGATCTCTCAGATATCAATGCGTGTTTGCTTCTTTGACGATCTAATATTGAATATTGTCGCTCTTTAC
GAGAATATTAAAAATTTATGCTACTAAAGCTATGTCTACTATAAAGGAATAATACACTAATAGAGATAAT
CTTGAGTAAAATAAGGTGAAGGTAAATATAAGTAATTGCTTTGGAAGATTTACCGTGAGCCTTCGTTATT
AAAAATGACTGAGCATGAAACGAAGGATAAGGCCAAAAAAATTAGAGAAATTTATCGTTATGATGAGATG
TCCAATAAGGTGTTGAAAGTTGATAAACGCTTTATGAATACCAGCCAAAATCCTCAAAGGGATGCGGAAA
TATCACAACCAAAATCCATGAGTGGTAGAATTAGTGCTAAGGATATGGGACAGGGCCTGTGCAATAACAT
TAATAAAGGACTAAAAGAAAATGATGTAGCCGTTGAAAAAACTGGAAAGAGCGCATCATTGAAAAAAATT
CAGCAGCATAACACCATTTTGAATTCTTCCTCCGATTTCAGGTTACATTATTATCCAAAGGATCCCTCAA
ATGTCGAAACTTACGAGCAGATTTTGCAGTGGGTTACAGAAGTTTTAGGCAATGATATACCCCATGATCT
TATTATTGGAACTGCTGATATATTCATCAGACAATTGAAAGAAAATGAGGAAAATGAGGATGGTAATATT
GAAGAGCGAAAGGAAAAGATCCAGCATGAGCTAGGCATCAATATAGACTCCCTGAAGTTTAACGAATTAG
TTAAACTTATGAAAAACATTACCGATTATGAAACACATCCTGACAATAGCAATAAACAAGCAGTAGCAAT
TCTTGCCGATGATGAAAAATCAGATGAAGAAGAAGTAACAGAAATGTCCAACAATGCTAATGTTCTTGGG
GGAGAAATCAATGATAATGAAGATGATGATGAGGAATATGATTACAATGACGTTGAAGTCAATTCTAAAA
AAAAAAACAAGAGGGCATTGCCAAACATTGAAAACGATATAATTAAACTCTCCGATAGTAAAACAAGTAA
TATCGAGAGCGTTCCGATATACTCAATCGATGAATTTTTTTTGCAGAGAAAACTTCGGTCAGAGCTTGGT
TACAAGGATACCTCTGTAATACAAGACCTGTCAGAAAAAATTTTGAATGATATTGAAACACTTGAGCATA
ATCCAGTAGCGTTGGAGCAGAAGTTGGTTGATCTGCTTAAATTCGAGAATATATCACTGGCTGAATTTAT
TCTCAAGAATAGATCTACAATTTTTTGGGGCATACGACTGGCGAAGAGCACAGAGAATGAAATACCGAAC
TTAATAGAGAAAATGGTTGCAAAAGGTTTGAATGATCTTGTGGAACAGTATAAATTTAGAGAAACTACAC
ACTCAAAGCGTGAACTCGATTCCGGTGACGACCAGCCACAGTCTTCGGAAGCAAAAAGAACAAAATTCAG
TAATCCAGCAATACCGCCCGTCATAGATTTGGAAAAGATTAAATTCGACGAAAGTTCTAAATTAATGACC
GTGACAAAAGTATCCCTACCGGAAGGATCATTCAAAAGGGTGAAACCACAATATGACGAAATACATATTC
CAGCTCCTAGCAAACCTGTTATTGATTATGAGTTGAAAGAAATTACTTCTCTACCAGATTGGTGTCAGGA
GGCGTTTCCTTCATCGGAAACAACGTCCTTAAACCCTATACAATCAAAGGTTTTTCACGCAGCATTTGAA
GGTGATTCAAACATGCTAATATGTGCACCCACTGGTTCAGGTAAGACGAATATCGCGTTATTGACGGTAT
TGAAAGCCTTATCCCATCATTATAACCCGAAAACTAAGAAATTAAACCTTTCTGCATTTAAAATTGTTTA
TATAGCACCCTTGAAAGCCTTAGTACAGGAACAAGTCCGAGAATTTCAAAGGAGGTTGGCTTTTCTAGGT
ATAAAAGTCGCTGAATTGACTGGTGATTCTAGGCTTAGTAGAAAGCAAATTGACGAGACGCAGGTTTTGG
TGTCTACGCCAGAGAAATGGGACATAACTACTAGAAATTCAAATAATTTGGCCATCGTAGAACTTGTTCG
TTTGTTGATTATAGATGAAATACATTTGTTACATGATGACAGGGGACCAGTATTGGAAAGCATCGTGGCT
AGGACATTTTGGGCTTCCAAATATGGCCAGGAATACCCCAGAATAATAGGCCTTTCTGCCACCTTACCAA
ATTATGAGGATGTCGGTAGGTTTTTAAGAGTTCCGAAGGAAGGATTGTTTTATTTTGACTCCTCATTTAG
ACCGTGTCCTCTATCTCAACAGTTTTGTGGCATTAAGGAACGGAACTCCTTGAAAAAGCTGAAGGCTATG
AATGATGCTTGTTATGAAAAGGTATTGGAATCCATCAATGAAGGTAATCAAATAATCGTGTTTGTTCATT
CTCGAAAAGAAACATCACGAACAGCAACATGGTTGAAAAATAAATTTGCTGAAGAGAACATTACTCATAA
ATTAACCAAAAATGATGCAGGATCGAAGCAGATTTTAAAGACAGAAGCAGCCAACGTACTCGATCCAAGT
CTACGAAAGTTGATTGAAAGCGGTATAGGGACGCATCACGCAGGGCTGACCAGAAGTGACAGATCCTTAT
CTGAAGATTTATTTGCAGACGGGTTGTTGCAAGTATTGGTATGCACTGCGACGTTAGCATGGGGTGTTAA
TCTACCTGCTCATACAGTGATTATAAAAGGAACAGATGTCTATTCACCTGAAAAGGGGTCCTGGGAACAA
CTTTCTCCACAAGATGTACTTCAAATGTTAGGTAGAGCAGGCAGACCGAGATATGACACATTTGGCGAGG
GTATTATAATAACAGACCAATCGAATGTTCAATATTATCTCTCGGTTTTAAATCAACAATTACCAATAGA
ATCGCAATTTGTTTCAAAATTAGTTGACAACTTAAATGCAGAAGTTGTCGCGGGTAACATTAAGTGCAGG
AATGATGCTGTGAATTGGTTGGCGTATACTTACCTATATGTCAGAATGTTAGCTTCCCCTATGCTTTACA
AAGTACCTGATATTTCAAGTGATGGGCAATTGAAAAAGTTTAGAGAAAGCTTAGTCCATTCGGCCCTATG
CATTTTAAAAGAACAAGAGTTGGTGTTATATGATGCTGAAAATGATGTAATTGAGGCGACCGATCTAGGA
AATATAGCGTCGTCATTTTACATAAATCATGCTTCCATGGATGTTTACAATAGAGAGTTAGATGAACATA
CAACTCAGATTGATCTTTTTAGAATATTCTCAATGTCGGAAGAGTTTAAGTACGTATCGGTGAGATATGA
AGAGAAAAGAGAACTAAAACAACTTCTAGAGAAAGCACCCATTCCTATCAGAGAAGATATTGATGATCCT
TTAGCAAAAGTGAATGTACTACTGCAGTCTTATTTTTCCCAGCTAAAGTTCGAAGGTTTTGCACTTAATT
CTGATATAGTGTTTATTCACCAAGCTGCTGGTAGGTTATTGCGTGCTATGTTTGAAATATGCTTGAAGAG
AGGATGGGGACATCCCACACGGATGTTGTTAAATCTTTGCAAATCTGCCACAACTAAAATGTGGCCAACA
AACTGTCCTTTAAGACAGTTTAAAACATGCCCTGTCGAAGTGATTAAAAGGCTGGAAGCCTCTACAGTAC
CGTGGGGAGATTATCTACAGCTAGAAACACCTGCCGAAGTTGGTCGTGCAATCAGATCTGAAAAATATGG
AAAACAGGTTTACGATTTATTGAAAAGATTTCCCAAAATGTCCGTAACATGCAACGCTCAGCCAATTACC
CGTAGCGTTATGAGGTTCAACATTGAAATAATAGCCGACTGGATATGGGATATGAATGTACACGGTTCCC
TTGAACCTTTTTTGCTCATGCTAGAAGACACTGATGGTGATTCAATACTTTATTATGACGTACTATTCAT
CACTCCAGATATAGTTGGTCATGAATTTACCTTATCCTTTACTTATGAGTTAAAGCAGCACAATCAAAAT
AACTTACCACCTAATTTCTTCCTTACTTTGATATCAGAAAATTGGTGGCACAGTGAATTCGAGATTCCAG
TTTCCTTCAATGGATTTAAACTTCCGAAAAAATTTCCTCCTCCTACTCCCCTTCTGGAGAATATTAGTAT
TTCAACATCAGAGCTTGGCAATGATGATTTTTCCGAAGTATTTGAATTTAAAACTTTCAACAAGATTCAG
AGCCAGGTCTTCGAGTCTCTCTACAATTCGAATGACTCGGTCTTTGTAGGTTCAGGAAAGGGCACAGGTA
AAACAGCTATGGCTGAATTAGCACTGTTAAATCATTGGAGACAGAATAAAGGAAGAGCGGTTTATATCAA
TCCGTCTGGGGAAAAAATTGATTTTTTGCTATCTGATTGGAATAAAAGGTTCTCTCATCTTGCTGGTGGT
AAGATAATAAATAAGCTAGGAAATGATCCTTCACTAAATTTAAAATTATTAGCAAAAAGCCATGTTCTCT
TGGCTACCCCCGTGCAATTTGAGCTTTTGTCACGTCGTTGGAGACAAAGGAAGAACATCCAAAGTTTAGA
ATTAATGATATATGATGACGCTCATGAGATTAGCCAAGGTGTTTACGGTGCTGTGTATGAAACGCTAATT
TCTAGAATGATATTTATAGCAACCCAACTTGAAAAGAAAATTCGATTTGTTTGCCTTTCGAACTGTTTGG
CAAATGCTCGTGATTTTGGTGAATGGGCTGGTATGACGAAGTCAAACATCTACAACTTTTCTCCAAGCGA
AAGAATTGAGCCTCTTGAAATTAATATTCAGTCATTTAAAGATGTTGAGCACATATCATTCAATTTTTCG
ATGCTTCAAATGGCATTTGAAGCATCTGCTGCTGCAGCGGGAAATCGTAATTCCAGTTCGGTGTTCTTAC
CATCTAGAAAGGATTGTATGGAAGTTGCGTCTGCATTTATGAAGTTTTCAAAAGCAATTGAATGGGATAT
GTTGAACGTTGAAGAAGAGCAAATTGTACCATACATTGAAAAGTTAACAGATGGTCATCTAAGAGCACCT
TTAAAACACGGTGTTGGTATTTTGTATAAGGGGATGGCATCAAATGATGAAAGAATTGTGAAAAGGTTAT
ACGAATATGGTGCGGTATCGGTTTTACTCATTTCTAAGGATTGTTCTGCATTCGCTTGTAAAACTGATGA
AGTGATTATTTTAGGAACCAACCTTTATGATGGTGCAGAGCATAAATATATGCCATATACCATAAATGAA
CTTCTAGAAATGGTGGGACTAGCTAGTGGTAACGATTCAATGGCAGGCAAGGTTTTAATTTTGACAAGTC
ACAACATGAAGGCCTACTACAAAAAATTCTTAATTGAGCCTTTGCCTACTGAGAGTTACCTACAGTATAT
TATTCATGATACTCTGAACAACGAGATAGCAAATTCTATTATACAAAGCAAACAAGATTGTGTTGACTGG
TTTACATATTCGTATTTCTATCGTCGTATCCATGTGAATCCAAGCTATTATGGCGTAAGGGATACGTCTC
CACATGGAATTTCAGTTTTTTTGAGTAATTTAGTTGAAACTTGTTTGAATGACTTAGTTGAATCATCCTT
CATTGAAATTGACGATACAGAAGCTGAAGTAACCGCAGAAGTTAATGGAGGAGATGATGAAGCAACTGAA
ATCATTTCTACCTTGAGCAACGGGCTAATTGCTTCTCACTATGGCGTATCATTTTTTACTATTCAGTCAT
TCGTTTCTTCTTTATCGAATACGTCAACGCTCAAAAACATGCTGTATGTTCTTTCAACAGCAGTAGAATT
CGAAAGTGTTCCACTCAGAAAAGGAGACAGAGCATTACTTGTCAAATTAAGTAAAAGACTACCATTGAGA
TTCCCTGAACACACCTCTTCTGGTTCGGTGAGCTTTAAAGTTTTCTTATTGTTACAAGCATATTTTTCAC
GTCTTGAATTACCTGTCGACTTTCAAAATGATTTAAAAGACATTCTAGAAAAGGTTGTTCCACTAATTAA
CGTAGTGGTTGATATCCTTTCAGCAAACGGGTATTTGAATGCTACTACCGCCATGGATTTGGCGCAGATG
TTGATTCAGGGTGTATGGGACGTTGATAATCCGTTGAGACAGATTCCACACTTCAACAACAAAATTTTGG
AAAAATGTAAAGAAATTAACGTCGAGATGGTCTATGATATAATGGCCCTTGAGGATGAAGAGAGGGATGA
AATTTTAACGCTTACTGATTCACAGCTTGCGCAGGTCGCCGCGTTTGTTAACAATTACCCCAACGTTGAA
CTTACTTATTCGTTGAATAATTCTGATTCGTTAATTTCAGGTGTAAAACAGAAAATTACCATTCAATTGA
CAAGAGATGTTGAACCTGAGAACTTACAAGTAACATCTGAAAAGTATCCGTTTGATAAGCTAGAAAGTTG
GTGGTTGGTTTTAGGTGAAGTATCTAAAAAAGAGCTTTATGCGATCAAGAAAGTTACTTTAAATAAAGAG
ACTCAGCAATATGAATTGGAATTTGACACTCCGACATCTGGTAAACATAACTTAACAATTTGGTGTGTCT
GTGATTCATATCTTGACGCAGATAAAGAGTTGTCCTTTGAAATAAATGTGAAATAAAATCATTGTTTAGT
CCTGGATAATCGAATGGATTTCAATATATAACATTCTCTTGCGGCTATTTAATCTAATTGTGATATATAC
AGTTTATAGCAAAAGCGTATCATTGCATCACTGCATTTCTATATCTTCATCTTCATCTTCATCCTGTTCT
CCTTCTTTGTTTTCGTTTTCAATAAATCCACCTTGATCCTCTAGAGTCGACCTGCAGGGGTGGAGCTCGG
TACCCGGGGATCCTCTAGAGTCGACCTGCAGGCATGCAAGCTTGGCACTGGCCGTCGTTTTACAACGTCG
TGACTGGGAAAACCCTGGCGTTACCCAACTTAATCGCCTTGCAGCACATCCCCCTTTCGCCAGCTGGCGT
AATAGCGAAGAGGCCCGCACCGATCGCCCTTCCCAACAGTTGCGCAGCCTGAATGGCGAATGGCGCCTGA
TGCGGTATTTTCTCCTTACGCATCTGTGCGGTATTTCACACCGCATAACTAGCTTTTAACTTGTATCCTA
GGTTATCTATGCTGTCTCACCATAGAGAATATTACCTATTTCAGAATGTATGTCCATGATTCGCCGGGTA
AATACATATAATACACAAATCTGGCTTAATAAAGTCTATAATATATCTCATAAAGAAGTGCTAAATTGGC
TAGTGCTATATATTTTTAAGAAAATTTCTTTTGACTAAGTCCATATCGACTTTGTAAAAGTTCACATTAG
CATACATATATTACACGAGCCAGAAATAGTAACTTTTGCCTAAATCACAAATTGCAAAATTTAATTGCTT
GCAAAAGGTCACATGCTTATAATCAACTTTTTTAAAAATTTAAAATACTTTTTTATTTTTTATTTTTAAA
CATAAATGAAATAATTTATTTATTGTTTATGATTACCGAAACATAAAACCTGCTCAAGAAAAAGAAACTG
TTTTGTCCTTGGAAAAAAAGCACTACCTAGGAGCGGCCAAAATGCCGAGGCTTTCATAGCTTAAACTCTT
TACAGAAAATAGGCATTATAGATCAGTTCGAGTTTTCTTATTCTTCCTTCCGGTTTTATCGTCACAGTTT
TACAGTAAATAAGTATCACCTCTTAGAGTTAGCTTACATTTTATGTTAGCTGGTGGACTGACGCCAGAAA
ATGTTGGTGATGCGCTTAGATTAAATGGCGTTATTGGTGTTGATGTAAGCGGAGGTGTGGAGACAAATGG
TGTAAAAGACTCTAACAAAATAGCAAATTTCGTCAAAAATGCTAAGAAATAGGTTATTACTGAGTAGTAT
TTATTTAAGTATTGTTTGTGCACTTGCCTGCAGGCCTTTTGAAAAGCAAGCATAAAAGATCTAAACATAA
AATCTGTAAAATAACAAGATGTAAAGATAATGCTAAATCATTTGGCTTTTTGATTGATTGTACAGGAAAA
TATACATCGCAGGGGGTTGACTTTTACCATTTCACCGCAATGGAATCAAACTTGTTGAAGAGAATGTTCA
CAGGCGCATACGCTACAATGACCCGATTCTTGCTAGCCTTTTCTCGGTCTTGCAAACAACCGCCGGCAGC
TTAGTATATAAATACACATGTACATACCTCTCTCCGTATCCTCGTAATCATTTTCTTGTATTTATCGTCT
TTTCGCTGTAAAAACTTTATCACACTTATCTCAAATACACTTATTAACCGCTTTTACTATTATCTTCTAC
GCTGACAGTAATATCAAACAGTGACACATATTAAACACAGTGGTTTCTTTGCATAAACACCATCAGCCTC
AAGTCGTCAAGTAAAGATTTCGTGTTCATGCAGATAGATAACAATCTATATGTTGATAATTAGCGTTGCC
TCATCAATGCGAGATCCGTTTAACCGGACCTTTTCTTTGACTACAACACAAAAATCAAGCACAGAACGTC
ATACGAATCCGCAACTACATTCTGGGCATTATGGGCTGGACTTGCCACGAAGGAGCAAGCACAGAAAATG
GTGGAGAAAGCACTACCCAAGTTAGAGATGCTTGGAGGTTTAGCTGCATGTACGGAGCGTTCTCGAGTTC
AAGAGAAAAAAAAAGAAAAAGCAAAAAGAAAAAAGGAAAGCGCGCCTCGTTCAGAATGACACGTATAGAA
TGATGCATTACCTTGTCATCTTCAGTATCATACTGTTCGTATACATACTTACTGACATTCATAGGTATAC
ATATATACACATGTATATATATCGTATGCTGCAGCTTTAAATAATCGGTGTCACTACATAAGAACACCTT
TGGTGGAGGGAACATCGTTGGTACCATTGGGCGAGGTGGCTTCTCTTATGGCAACCGCAAGAGCCTTGAA
CGCACTCTCACTACGGTGATGATCATTCTTGCCTCGCAGACAATCAACGTGGAGGGTAATTCTGCTAGCC
TCTGCAAAGCTTTCAAGAAAATGCGGGATCATCTCGCAAGAGAGATCTCCTACTTTCTCCCTTTGCAAAC
CAAGTTCGACAACTGCGTACGGCCTGTTCGAAAGATCTACCACCGCTCTGGAAAGTGCCTCATCCAAAGG
CGCAAATCCTGATCCAAACCTTTTTACTCCACGCACGGCCCCTAGGGCCTCTTTAAAAGCTTGACCGAGA
GCAATCCCGCAGTCTTCAGTGGTGTGATGGTCGTCTATGTGTAAGTCACCAATGCACTCAACGATTAGCG
ACCAGCCGGAATGCTTGGCCAGAGCATGTATCATATGGTCCAGAAACCCTATACCTGTGTGGACGTTAAT
CACTTGCGATTGTGTGGCCTGTTCTGCTACTGCTTCTGCCTCTTTTTCTGGGAAGATCGAGTGCTCTATC
GCTAGGGGACCACCCTTTAAAGAGATCGCAATCTGAATCTTGGTTTCATTTGTAATACGCTTTACTAGGG
CTTTCTGCTCTGTCATCTTTGCCTTCGTTTATCTTGCCTGCTCATTTTTTAGTATATTCTTCGAAGAAAT
CACATTACTTTATATAATGTATAATTCATTATGTGATAATGCCAATCGCTAAGAAAAAAAAAGAGTCATC
CGCTAGGTGGAAAAAAAAAAATGAAAATCATTACCGAGGCATAAAAAAATATAGAGTGTACTAGAGGAGG
CCAAGAGTAATAGAAAAAGAAAATTGCGGGAAAGGACTGTGTTATGACTTCCCTGACTAATGCCGTGTTC
AAACGATACCTGGCAGTGACTCCTAGCGCTCACCAAGCTCTTAAAACGAGAATTAAGAAAAAGTCGTCAT
CTTTATACTAAGTTGGCATTATAAAAAAGCATTGCTTATCAATTTGTTGCAACGAACAGGTCACTATCAG
TCAAAATAAAATCATTATTTGATTTCAATTTTGTCCCACTCCCTGCCTCTGTCATCACGATACTGTGATG
CCATGGTGTCCGACTTATGCCCGAGAAGATGTTGAGCAAACTTATCGCTTATCTGCTTCTCATAGAGTCT
TGCAGACAAACTGCGCAACTCGTGAAAGGTAGGCGGATCCAGGTGGCACTTTTCGGGGAAATGTGCGCGG
AACCCCTATTTGTTTATTTTTCTAAATACATTCAAATATGTATCCGCTCATGAGACAATAACCCTGATAA
ATGCTTCAATAATATTGAAAAAGGAAGAGTATGAGTATTCAACATTTCCGTGTCGCCCTTATTCCCTTTT
TTGCGGCATTTTGCCTTCCTGTTTTTGCTCACCCAGAAACGCTGGTGAAAGTAAAAGATGCTGAAGATCA
GTTGGGTGCACGAGTGGGTTACATCGAACTGGATCTCAACAGCGGTAAGATCCTTGAGAGTTTTCGCCCC
GAAGAACGTTTTCCAATGATGAGCACTTTTAAAGTTCTGCTATGTGGCGCGGTATTATCCCGTGTTGACG
CCGGGCAAGAGCAACTCGGTCGCCGCATACACTATTCTCAGAATGACTTGGTTGAGTACTCACCAGTCAC
AGAAAAGCATCTTACGGATGGCATGACAGTAAGAGAATTATGCAGTGCTGCCATAACCATGAGTGATAAC
ACTGCGGCCAACTTACTTCTGACAACGATCGGAGGACCGAAGGAGCTAACCGCTTTTTTGCACAACATGG
GGGATCATGTAACTCGCCTTGATCGTTGGGAACCGGAGCTGAATGAAGCCATACCAAACGACGAGCGTGA
CACCACGATGCCTGTAGCAATGGCAACAACGTTGCGCAAACTATTAACTGGCGAACTACTTACTCTAGCT
TCCCGGCAACAATTAATAGACTGGATGGAGGCGGATAAAGTTGCAGGACCACTTCTGCGCTCGGCCCTTC
CGGCTGGCTGGTTTATTGCTGATAAATCTGGAGCCGGTGAGCGTGGGTCTCGCGGTATCATTGCAGCACT
GGGGCCAGATGGTAAGCCCTCCCGTATCGTAGTTATCTACACGACGGGGAGTCAGGCAACTATGGATGAA
CGAAATAGACAGATCGCTGAGATAGGTGCCTCACTGATTAAGCATTGGTAACTGTCAGACCAAGTTTACT
CATATATACTTTAGATTGATTTAAAACTTCATTTTTAATTTAAAAGGATCTAGGTGAAGATCCTTTTTGA
TAATCTCATGACCAAAATCCCTTAACGTGAGTTTTCGTTCCACTGAGCGTCAGACCCCGTAGAAAAGATC
AAAGGATCTTCTTGAGATCCTTTTTTTCTGCGCGTAATCTGCTGCTTGCAAACAAAAAAACCACCGCTAC
CAGCGGTGGTTTGTTTGCCGGATCAAGAGCTACCAACTCTTTTTCCGAAGGTAACTGGCTTCAGCAGAGC
GCAGATACCAAATACTGTTCTTCTAGTGTAGCCGTAGTTAGGCCACCACTTCAAGAACTCTGTAGCACCG
CCTACATACCTCGCTCTGCTAATCCTGTTACCAGTGGCTGCTGCCAGTGGCGATAAGTCGTGTCTTACCG
GGTTGGACTCAAGACGATAGTTACCGGATAAGGCGCAGCGGTCGGGCTGAACGGGGGGTTCGTGCACACA
GCCCAGCTTGGAGCGAACGACCTACACCGAACTGAGATACCTACAGCGTGAGCTATGAGAAAGCGCCACG
CTTCCCGAAGGGAGAAAGGCGGACAGGTATCCGGTAAGCGGCA
Features (pLannotate 1.2.2; 21 found; start..end, strand, type, name):
    320..412     +  CDS            lacI (fragment): lac repressor; lacI; The lac repressor binds to the lac operator to inhibit transcription in E. coli. This inhibition can be relieved by adding lactose or isopropyl-β-D-thiogalactopyranoside (IPTG).
    425..446     +  protein_bind   CAP binding site: CAP binding activates transcription in the presence of cAMP. E. coli catabolite activator protein
    461..491     +  promoter       lac promoter: promoter for the E. coli lac operon
    495..517     +  protein_bind   lac operator (fragment): The lac repressor binds to the lac operator to inhibit transcription in E. coli. This inhibition can be relieved by adding lactose or isopropyl-β-D-thiogalactopyranoside (IPTG). lac repressor encoded by lacI
    553..636     -  CDS            RAD24 (fragment): RAD24_YEAST - Experimental evidence at protein level: Swiss-Prot protein existence level 1. Participates in checkpoint pathways arrest of the cell cycle, a mechanism that allows the DNA repair pathways to act to restore the integrity of the DNA prior to DNA synthesis or separation of the replicated chromosomes. Regulates the DNA damage checkpoint pathway throughout the cell cycle, when associated with RCF5. Component of the RFC-like RAD24-RFC complex which loads the checkpoint clamp DDC1:MEC3:RAD17 complex and is involved in DNA repair pathways. During a clamp loading circle, the RFC:clamp com
    915..7403    +  CDS            BRR2: BRR2_YEAST - Also known as RSS1, SNU246. Experimental evidence at protein level: Swiss-Prot protein existence level 1. RNA helicase that plays an essential role in pre-mRNA splicing as component of the U5 snRNP and U4/U6-U5 tri-snRNP complexes. Involved in spliceosome assembly, activation and disassembly. Mediates changes in the dynamic network of RNA-RNA interactions in the spliceosome. Catalyzes the ATP-dependent unwinding of U4/U6 RNA duplices, an essential step in the assembly of a catalytically active spliceosome. From Saccharomyces cerevisiae (strain ATCC 204508 / S288c) (Baker's yeast).
   7595..7618    +  misc_feature   MCS (fragment): pUC18/19 multiple cloning site
   7623..7673    +  misc_feature   MCS (fragment): pUC18/19 multiple cloning site
   7676..7830    +  CDS            lacZα (fragment): LacZα fragment of β-galactosidase; lacZ fragment
   7836..7887    -  misc_feature   bom (fragment): basis of mobility region from pBR322
   8208..8500    -  misc_feature   CEN4: S. cerevisiae CEN4 centromere
   8501..8954    +  rep_origin     ARS1: S. cerevisiae autonomously replicating sequence ARS1
   9271..9447    +  misc_feature   CEN/ARS (fragment): S. cerevisiae CEN4 centromere fused to the autonomously replicating sequence ARS1/ARS416
   9644..10306   -  CDS            HIS3: imidazoleglycerol-phosphate dehydratase, required for histidine biosynthesis; S. cerevisiae HIS3; yeast auxotrophic marker
  10307..10494   -  promoter       HIS3 promoter: S. cerevisiae HIS3
  10544..10642   +  CDS            MRM1 (fragment): MRM1_YEAST - Also known as PET56 From Saccharomyces cerevisiae (strain ATCC 204508 / S288c) (Baker's yeast).
  10643..10730   -  protein_bind   attL3 (fragment): mutant version of attL; recombination site for the Gateway® LR reaction LR Clonase™
  10725..10890   -  CDS            λ integrase (fragment): integrase from phage λ; int
  10916..11020   +  promoter       AmpR promoter: bla
  11021..11881   +  CDS            AmpR: β-lactamase; bla; confers resistance to ampicillin, carbenicillin, and related antibiotics
  12052..137     +  rep_origin     ori (across the origin): high-copy-number ColE1/pMB1/pBR322/pUC origin of replication
