[The description below was written by a language model from this plasmid's Addgene catalogue record and pLannotate feature annotations shown in this document.]
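Description:
brr2-N1104A pRS313 is a yeast–E. coli shuttle plasmid that expresses a mutant allele of the Saccharomyces cerevisiae BRR2 gene (also known as SLT22, PRP44 or RSS1) from its endogenous promoter. The pRS313 backbone is a centromeric vector. The annotated CEN4 centromere and ARS1 replication origin keep it at low, stable copy number in yeast, and the HIS3 marker with its own promoter allows selection by histidine prototrophy in his3 strains. In bacteria it is propagated through a ColE1/pUC-type origin and selected with ampicillin through the β-lactamase gene. Remnants of the lac promoter/operator, lacZα and the multiple cloning site flank the insert, as expected for this vector family. Short annotated fragments such as attL3, λ integrase, bom and lacI are partial matches and probably not functional elements.

The roughly 7 kb insert carries a BRR2 open reading frame of about 6.5 kb. About 300 bp of upstream genomic sequence lies between it and a fragment of the neighbouring RAD24 gene, consistent with native-promoter expression, although no promoter feature is annotated. Brr2 is the essential RNA helicase of the U5 snRNP and U4/U6-U5 tri-snRNP, and it unwinds U4/U6 duplexes during spliceosome activation. This allele carries the N1104A substitution. The depositor also reports an additional T2015M change and is unsure whether it affects plasmid function. The associated work concerns Brr2 as a splicing fidelity factor, so the plasmid suits genetic studies of how this mutation affects splicing when expressed at near-physiological levels in yeast. The sequenced record is 12,503 nt, slightly larger than the approximate 12 kb listed in the catalogue.
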