Addgene plasmid #111414: brr2-N1104A pRS313
Purpose: brr2-N1104A (endogenous promoter)
Depositing lab: Christine Guthrie. Depositing organization: University of California, San Francisco (UCSF). Publication: Brr2 is a splicing fidelity factor. Mayerle M, Guthrie C. bioRxiv 2018. 354514 10.1101/354514.
Backbone
  Vector backbone: pRS313
  Backbone size w/o insert (bp): 4967
  Total vector size (bp): 12000
  Vector type: Yeast Expression
  Selectable markers: HIS3
Growth in bacteria
  Bacterial resistance: Ampicillin, 100 μg/mL
  Growth temperature: 37°C
  Growth strain: DH5alpha
  Copy number: Low Copy
Gene/Insert
  Gene/Insert name: BRR2 (alt names: SLT22; PRP44; RSS1)
  Species: S. cerevisiae (budding yeast)
  Insert size (bp): 7000
  Mutation: N1104A aa mutation
Terms and licenses: Academic/Nonprofit Terms; Industry Terms: Not Available to Industry
Depositor comments: Please note there is an additional mutation in brr2 T2015M- Unsure if this will affect plasmid function.
How to cite: brr2-N1104A pRS313 was a gift from Christine Guthrie (Addgene plasmid # 111414 ; http://n2t.net/addgene:111414 ; RRID:Addgene_111414)
